>Addgene plasmid #85546 | pJYS1Peftu | addgene full sequence | sequence record 176968 | Addgene NGS Result
CTAGTCCTTTTCCTTTGAGTTGTGGGTATCTGTAAATTCTGCTAGACCTTTGCTGGAAAACTTGTAAATT
CTGCTAGACCCTCTGTAAATTCCGCTAGACCTTTGTGTGTTTTTTTTGTTTATATTCAAGTGGTTATAAT
TTATAGAATAAAGAAAGAATAAAAAAAGATAAAAAGAATAGATCCCAGCCCTGTGTATAACTCACTACTT
TAGTCAGTTCCGCAGTATTACAAAAGGATGTCGCAAACGCTGTTTGCTCCTCTACAAAACAGACCTTAAA
ACCCTAAAGGCTTAAGTAGCACCCTCGCAAGCTCGGGCAAATCGCTGAATATTCCTTTTGTCTCCGACCA
TCAGGCACCTGAGTCGCTGTCTTTTTCGTGACATTCAGTTCGCTGCGCTCACGGCTCTGGCAGTGAATGG
GGGTAAATGGCACTACAGGCGCCTTTTATGGATTCATGCAAGGAAACTACCCATAATACAAGAAAAGCCC
GTCACGGGCTTCTCAGGGCGTTTTATGGCGGGTCTGCTATGTGGTGCTATCTGACTTTTTGCTGTTCAGC
AGTTCCTGCCCTCTGATTTTCCAGTCTGACCACTTCGGATTATCCCGTGACAGGTCATTCAGACTGGCTA
ATGCACCCAGTAAGGCAGCGGTATCATCAAGGTCTGACGCTCAGTGGAACGAAAACTCACGTTAAGGGAT
TTTGGTCATGAGATTATCAAAAAGGATCTTCACCTAGATCCTTTACGCTCCGGGACGCCAACAACAAGAC
CCATCATAGTTTGCCCCCGCGACATTGACCATAAATTCATCGCACAAAATATCGAACGGGGTTTATGCCG
CTTTTAGTGGGTGCGAAGAATAGTCTGCTCATTACCCGCGAACACCGCCGCATTCAGATCACGCTTAGTA
GCGTCCCCATGAGTAGGCAGAACCGCGTCCAAGTCCACATCATCCATAACGATCATGCACGGGGTGGAAT
CCACACCCAGACTTGCCAGCACCTCATTAGCGACACGTTGCGCAGCGGCCACGTCCTTAGCCTTATCCAC
GCAATCGAGAACGTACTGCCTAACCGCGAAATCAGACTGAATCAGTTTCCAATCATCGGGCTTCACCAAA
GCAACAGCAACGCGGGTTGATTCGACCCGTTCCGGTGCTTCCAGACCGGCGAGCTTGTACAGTTCTTCTT
CCATTTCACGACGTACATCAGCGTCTATGTAATCAATGCCCAAAGCACGCTTAGCCCCACGTGACCAGGA
CGAACGCAGGTTTTTAGAACCAACCTCATACTCACGCCACCGAGCCACCAAAACAGCGTCCATATCCTCG
CCGGCGTCGCTTTGATCGGCCAACATATCCAACATCTGAAACGGCGTGTACGACCCCTTAGACGCGGTTT
TAGTAGCGGAGCCAGTCAGTTCCTGAGACATGCCCTTAGCGAGGTAGGTTGCCATTTTCGCAGCGTCTCC
ACCCCAGGTAGACACCTGATCAAGTTTGACCCCGTGCTCACGCAGTGGCGCGTCCATACCGGCCTTAACC
ACACCAGCAGACCAGCGGGAAAACATGGAATCCTCAAACGCCTTGAGTTCATCGTCAGACAGTGGACGAT
CCAAGAACAACAGCATGTTGCGGTGCAAGTGCCAACCGTTCGCCCAAGAGTCTGTGACCTCATAGTCACT
ATAGGTGTGCTCCACCCCGTACCGTGCACGTTCTTTCTTCCACTGAGATGTTTTCACCATCGAAGAGTAC
GCAGTCTTAATACCCGCTTCAACCTGCGCAAATGACTGTGAGCGGTTGTGTCGAACAGTGCCCACAAACA
TCATGAGCGCGCCACCCGCCGCCAAGTGATTCTTAGTAGCAATAGCCAGCTCAATGCGGCGTTCGCCCAT
GACTTCCAATTCAGCCAGAGATGACCCCCAGCGAGAGTGAGAGTTTTGCAGACCCTCAAACTGCGAAGCA
CCGTTAGACGACCAGGACACCGCAACAGCTTCGTCCCTGCGCCACCTATGGCACCCCGCCAGAGCCTTAC
TATTGGTGATCTTGTACATGACGTTTTGCCTACGCCACGCCCTAGCGCGAGTGACCTTAGAACCCTCATT
GACCTGCGGTTCCTTAGAGGTGTTCACTTCTATTTCAGTGTTACCTAGACCCGATGTTGTGCGGGGTTGC
GCAGTGCGAGTTTGTGCGGGTGTTGTGCCCGTTGTCTTAGCTAGTGCTATGGTTGTCAATTGAAACCCCT
TCGGGTTATGTGGCCCCCGTGCATATGAGTTGGTAGCTCGCACGGGGGTTTGTCTTGTCTAGGGACTATT
AATTTTTAGTGGTGTTTGGTGGCCGCCTAGCTTGGCTATGCGTGCCAGCTTACCCGTACTCAATGTTAAA
GATTTGCATCGACATGGGAGGGTTACGTGTCCGATACCTAGGGGGGGTATCCGCGACTAGGTGCCCCGGT
GCTCACTGTCTGTACCGGCGGGGCAAGCCCCACACCCCGCATGGACAGGGTGGCTCCGCCCCCTGCACCC
CCAGCAATCTGCATGTACATGTTTTACACATTAGCACGACATGACTGCATGTGCATGCACTGCATGCAGA
CTAGGTAAATATGAGTATGTACGACTAGTAACAGGAGCACTGCACATAATGAATGAGTTGCAGGACAATG
TTTGCTACGCATGCGCATGACATATCGCAGGAAAGCTACTAGAGTCTTAAAGCATGGCAACCAAGGCACA
GCTAGAACAGCAACTACAAGAAGCTCAACAGGCACTACAGGCGCAGCAAGCGCAGGCACAAGCCACCATC
GAAGCACTAGAAGCGCAGGCAAAGGCTAAGCCCGTCGTGGTCACCGCACGCGTTCCTTTGGCACTACGTG
AGGACATGAAGCGCGCAGGCATGCAGAACGGTGAAAACCTCCAAGAGTTCATGATCGCCGCGTTTACCGA
GCGGCTAGAAAAGCTCACCACCACCGACAACGAGGAAAACAATGTCTAACCCACTAGTTCTCTTTGCCCA
CCGTGACCCGGTAAATGACGTGACGTTCGAGTGCATTGAGCACGCCACCTACGACACACTTTCACACGCT
AAAGACCAGATCACCGCCCAAATGCAAGCCCTAGACGAAGAAGCCGCCCTACTGCCCTAATGGGTGTTTC
ATGGGTGTTTCCCTAGTGTTTCATGGTGTTTTCACCTAAGCTAGGGAATTGCGCGAGAAGTCTCGCAAAA
ATCAGCAACCCCCGGAACCACACAGTTCACGGGGGTTCTTCTATGCCAGAAATCAGAAAGGGGAACCAGT
GAACGACCCCGAATGGCTGGATGATCCTCCTTGGGCCACGCCCACCCGGCGATCATCGAGGCGGTCACCG
GAAGCGGAACACGTAGAAAGCCAGTCCGCAGAAACGGTGCTGACCCCGGATGAATGTCAGCTACTGGGCT
ATCTGGACAAGGGAAAACGCAAGCGCAAAGAGAAAGCAGGTAGCTTGCAGTGGGCTTACATGGCGATAGC
TAGACTGGGCGGTTTTATGGACAGCAAGCGAACCGGAATTGCCAGCTGGGGCGCCCTCTGGTAAGGTTGG
GAAGCCCTGCAAAGTAAACTGGATGGCTTTCTTGCCGCCAAGGATCTGATGGCGCAGGGGATCAAGATCT
GATCAAGAGACAGGATGAGGATCGTTTCGCATGATTGAACAAGATGGATTGCACGCAGGTTCTCCGGCCG
CTTGGGTGGAGAGGCTATTCGGCTATGACTGGGCACAACAGACAATCGGCTGCTCTGATGCCGCCGTGTT
CCGGCTGTCAGCGCAGGGGCGCCCGGTTCTTTTTGTCAAGACCGACCTGTCCGGTGCCCTGAATGAACTC
CAAGACGAGGCAGCGCGGCTATCGTGGCTGGCCACGACGGGCGTTCCTTGCGCAGCTGTGCTCGACGTTG
TCACTGAAGCGGGAAGGGACTGGCTGCTATTGGGCGAAGTGCCGGGGCAGGATCTCCTGTCATCTCACCT
TGCTCCTGCCGAGAAAGTATCCATCATGGCTGATGCAATGCGGCGGCTGCATACGCTTGATCCGGCTACC
TGCCCATTCGACCACCAAGCGAAACATCGCATCGAGCGAGCACGTACTCGGATGGAAGCCGGTCTTGTCG
ATCAGGATGATCTGGACGAAGAGCATCAGGGGCTCGCGCCAGCCGAACTGTTCGCCAGGCTCAAGGCGCG
GATGCCCGACGGCGAGGATCTCGTCGTGACCCATGGCGATGCCTGCTTGCCGAATATCATGGTGGAAAAT
GGCCGCTTTTCTGGATTCATCGACTGTGGCCGGCTGGGTGTGGCGGACCGCTATCAGGACATAGCGTTGG
CTACCCGTGATATTGCTGAAGAGCTTGGCGGCGAATGGGCTGACCGCTTCCTCGTGCTTTACGGTATCGC
CGCTCCCGATTCGCAGCGCATCGCCTTCTATCGCCTTCTTGACGAGTTCTTCTGAGCGGGACTCTGGGGT
TCGCGGAATCATGACCTGAGCTGTTTACAATTAATCATCGTGTGGTACCATGTGTGGAATTGGAAAGGAC
TTGAACGATGTCCATCTACCAAGAGTTTGTGAATAAATACTCCCTGTCCAAGACCCTCCGTTTTGAGCTG
ATCCCCCAAGGCAAGACCCTCGAAAACATCAAGGCACGCGGCCTCATCCTGGATGACGAAAAGCGCGCTA
AGGATTACAAGAAGGCAAAGCAGATCATCGACAAGTACCACCAGTTCTTCATCGAAGAGATCCTGTCCTC
CGTGTGCATCTCCGAGGACCTGCTCCAGAACTACTCCGATGTCTACTTCAAGCTCAAGAAGTCCGATGAC
GATAACCTGCAGAAGGACTTCAAGTCCGCTAAGGATACCATCAAGAAGCAGATCTCCGAATACATCAAGG
ATTCCGAGAAGTTCAAGAACCTCTTCAACCAGAACCTGATCGACGCAAAGAAGGGCCAGGAATCCGATCT
CATCCTGTGGCTCAAGCAGTCCAAGGATAACGGCATCGAGCTCTTCAAGGCCAACTCCGACATCACCGAC
ATCGATGAAGCTCTGGAGATCATCAAGTCCTTCAAGGGCTGGACCACCTACTTCAAGGGCTTCCACGAAA
ACCGCAAGAACGTGTACTCCTCCAACGATATCCCAACCTCTATCATCTACCGCATCGTCGACGATAACCT
GCCAAAGTTCCTCGAAAACAAGGCAAAGTACGAGTCCCTGAAGGATAAGGCCCCAGAAGCTATCAACTAC
GAGCAGATCAAGAAGGACCTGGCCGAAGAGCTCACCTTCGACATCGATTACAAGACCTCTGAAGTGAACC
AGCGCGTCTTCTCCCTCGATGAAGTGTTCGAGATCGCCAACTTCAACAACTACCTGAACCAGTCCGGCAT
CACCAAGTTCAACACCATCATCGGCGGCAAGTTCGTCAACGGCGAAAACACCAAGCGCAAGGGCATCAAC
GAGTACATCAACCTCTACTCCCAGCAGATCAACGATAAGACCCTGAAGAAGTACAAGATGTCCGTGCTCT
TCAAGCAGATCCTGTCCGACACCGAATCCAAGTCCTTCGTCATCGACAAGCTGGAGGACGATTCCGATGT
GGTCACCACCATGCAGTCCTTCTACGAACAGATCGCAGCCTTCAAGACCGTGGAAGAGAAGTCCATCAAG
GAGACCCTCTCCCTGCTCTTCGACGATCTGAAGGCTCAGAAGCTGGATCTCTCCAAGATCTACTTCAAGA
ACGACAAGTCCCTGACCGATCTCTCCCAGCAGGTCTTCGACGATTACTCCGTGATCGGCACCGCAGTCCT
GGAATACATCACCCAGCAGATCGCCCCAAAGAACCTCGATAACCCATCCAAGAAGGAACAGGAGCTGATC
GCCAAGAAGACCGAAAAGGCTAAGTACCTGTCCCTCGAGACCATCAAGCTGGCTCTCGAAGAGTTCAACA
AGCACCGCGACATCGATAAGCAGTGCCGCTTCGAAGAGATCCTCGCAAACTTCGCTGCAATCCCAATGAT
CTTCGACGAAATCGCACAGAACAAGGATAACCTGGCCCAGATCTCCATCAAGTACCAGAACCAGGGCAAG
AAGGATCTGCTCCAGGCCTCCGCTGAGGACGATGTGAAGGCAATCAAGGACCTGCTCGATCAGACCAACA
ACCTGCTCCACAAGCTGAAGATCTTCCACATCTCCCAGTCCGAAGACAAGGCCAACATCCTCGACAAGGA
TGAGCACTTCTACCTGGTGTTCGAAGAGTGCTACTTCGAACTCGCTAACATCGTCCCACTGTACAACAAG
ATCCGCAACTACATCACCCAGAAGCCATACTCCGATGAAAAGTTCAAGCTCAACTTCGAGAACTCCACCC
TGGCAAACGGCTGGGACAAGAACAAGGAACCAGATAACACCGCCATCCTCTTCATCAAGGACGATAAGTA
CTACCTGGGCGTGATGAACAAGAAGAACAACAAGATCTTCGACGATAAGGCCATCAAGGAAAACAAGGGC
GAGGGCTACAAGAAGATCGTGTACAAGCTGCTCCCAGGCGCTAACAAGATGCTCCCAAAGGTCTTCTTCT
CCGCAAAGTCCATCAAGTTCTACAACCCATCCGAAGATATCCTGCGCATCCGCAACCACTCCACCCACAC
CAAGAACGGCTCCCCACAGAAGGGCTACGAAAAGTTCGAGTTCAACATCGAAGACTGCCGCAAGTTCATC
GATTTCTACAAGCAGTCCATCTCCAAGCACCCAGAGTGGAAGGACTTCGGCTTCCGCTTCTCCGATACCC
AGCGCTACAACTCCATCGATGAATTCTACCGCGAAGTGGAGAACCAGGGCTACAAGCTGACCTTCGAAAA
CATCTCCGAGTCCTACATCGATTCCGTGGTCAACCAGGGCAAGCTGTACCTCTTCCAGATCTACAACAAG
GACTTCTCCGCTTACTCCAAGGGCCGCCCAAACCTGCACACCCTCTACTGGAAGGCACTCTTCGACGAAC
GCAACCTGCAGGATGTGGTCTACAAGCTCAACGGCGAAGCAGAGCTGTTCTACCGCAAGCAGTCCATCCC
AAAGAAGATCACCCACCCAGCCAAGGAAGCAATCGCCAACAAGAACAAGGATAACCCAAAGAAGGAATCC
GTGTTCGAGTACGACCTGATCAAGGATAAGCGCTTCACCGAGGACAAGTTCTTCTTCCACTGCCCAATCA
CCATCAACTTCAAGTCCTCCGGCGCCAACAAGTTCAACGATGAAATCAACCTGCTCCTGAAGGAGAAGGC
TAACGACGTGCACATCCTGTCCATCGATCGCGGCGAACGCCACCTCGCCTACTACACCCTGGTCGACGGC
AAGGGCAACATCATCAAGCAGGACACCTTCAACATCATCGGCAACGATCGCATGAAGACCAACTACCACG
ACAAGCTGGCCGCTATCGAGAAGGACCGCGATTCCGCTCGCAAGGATTGGAAGAAGATCAACAACATCAA
GGAAATGAAGGAAGGCTACCTCTCCCAGGTGGTCCACGAAATCGCTAAGCTGGTGATCGAGTACAACGCA
ATCGTGGTCTTCGAAGACCTGAACTTCGGCTTCAAGCGCGGCCGCTTCAAGGTGGAGAAGCAGGTCTACC
AGAAGCTGGAAAAGATGCTCATCGAGAAGCTGAACTACCTCGTGTTCAAGGACAACGAATTCGATAAGAC
CGGCGGCGTCCTCCGTGCATACCAGCTGACCGCCCCATTCGAGACCTTCAAGAAGATGGGCAAGCAGACC
GGCATCATCTACTACGTGCCAGCTGGCTTCACCTCTAAGATCTGCCCAGTGACCGGCTTCGTCAACCAGC
TCTACCCAAAGTACGAATCCGTCTCCAAGTCCCAGGAGTTCTTCTCCAAGTTCGACAAGATCTGCTACAA
CCTGGATAAGGGCTACTTCGAATTCTCCTTCGACTACAAGAACTTCGGCGATAAGGCAGCCAAGGGCAAG
TGGACCATCGCATCCTTCGGCTCCCGCCTCATCAACTTCCGCAACTCCGACAAGAACCACAACTGGGATA
CCCGCGAAGTGTACCCAACCAAGGAACTGGAGAAGCTCCTGAAGGATTACTCCATCGAATACGGCCACGG
CGAGTGCATCAAGGCTGCAATCTGCGGCGAATCCGACAAGAAGTTCTTCGCAAAGCTGACCTCTGTGCTC
AACACCATCCTGCAGATGCGCAACTCCAAGACCGGCACCGAGCTGGATTACCTCATCTCCCCAGTGGCCG
ACGTCAACGGCAACTTCTTCGATTCCCGCCAGGCTCCAAAGAACATGCCACAGGACGCTGATGCAAACGG
CGCCTACCACATCGGTCTGAAGGGTCTCATGCTCCTGGGTCGCATCAAGAACAACCAGGAAGGCAAGAAG
CTGAATCTCGTCATTAAGAACGAAGAATACTTTGAATTTGTCCAGAACCGCAATAACTAAGTCGACCTGC
AGGCATGCAAGCTTAAGAGTTTGTAGAAACGCAAAAAGGCCATCCGTCAGGATGGCCTTCTGCTTAATTT
GATGCCTGGCAGTTTATGGCGGGCGTCCTGCCCGCCACCCTCCGGGCCGTTGCTTCGCAACGTTCAAATC
CGCTCCCGGCGGATTTGTCCTACTCAGGAGAGCGTTCACCGACAAACAACAGATAAAACGAAAGGCCCAG
TCTTTCGACTGAGCCTTTCGTTTTATTTAAATTCTAGATCAGTAGGCGCGTAGGGTAAGTGGGGTAGCGG
CTTGTTAGATATCTTGAAATCGGCTTTCAACAGCATTGATTTCGATGTATTTAGCTGGCCGTTACCCTGC
GAATGTCCACAGGGTAGCTGGTAGTTTGAAAATCAACGCCGTTGCCCTTAGGATTCAGTAACTGGCACAT
TTTGTAATGCGCTAGATCTGTGTGCTCAGTCTTCCAGGCTGCTTATCACAGTGAAAGCAAAACCAATTCG
TGGCTGCGAAAGTCGTAGCCACCACGAAGTCCAGGAGGACATACAATGACTAAGCAACCACCAATCGCAA
AAGCCGATCTGCAAAAAACTCAGGGAAACCGTGCACCAGCAGCAGTTAAAAATAGCGACGTGATTAGTTT
TATTAACCAGCCATCAATGAAAGAGCAACTGGCAGCAGCTCTTCCACGCCATATGACGGCTGAACGTATG
ATCCGTATCGCCACCACAGAAATTCGTAAAGTTCCGGCGTTAGGAAACTGTGACACTATGAGTTTTGTCA
GTGCGATCGTACAGTGTTCACAGCTCGGACTTGAGCCAGGTAGCGCCCTCGGTCATGCATATTTACTGCC
TTTTGGTAATAAAAACGAAAAGAGCGGTAAAAAGAACGTTCAGCTAATCATTGGCTATCGCGGCATGATT
GATCTGGCTCGCCGTTCTGGTCAAATCGCCAGCCTGTCAGCCCGTGTTGTCCGTGAAGGTGACGAGTTTA
GCTTCGAATTTGGCCTTGATGAAAAGTTAATACACCGCCCGGGAGAAAACGAAGATGCCCCGGTTACCCA
CGTCTATGCTGTCGCAAGACTGAAAGACGGAGGTACTCAGTTTGAAGTTATGACGCGCAAACAGATTGAG
CTGGTGCGCAGCCTGAGTAAAGCTGGTAATAACGGGCCGTGGGTAACTCACTGGGAAGAAATGGCAAAGA
AAACGGCTATTCGTCGCCTGTTCAAATATTTGCCCGTATCAATTGAGATCCAGCGTGCAGTATCAATGGA
TGAAAAGGAACCACTGACAATCGATCCTGCAGATTCCTCTGTATTAACCGGGGAATACAGTGTAATCGAT
AATTCAGAGGAATAATTCAGCCTGGCGGTGTAATGCACCGCCAACTTGAAAGTTAACAGGTGAACAGTTG
TTCTACTTTTGTTTGTTAGTCTTGATGCTTCACTGATAGATACAAGAGCCATAAGAACCTCAGATCCTTC
CGTATTTAGCCAGTATGTTCTCTAGTGTGGTTCGTTGTTTTTGCGTGAGCCATGAGAACGAACCATTGAG
ATCATGCTTACTTTGCATGTCACTCAAAAATTTTGCCTCAAAACTGGTGAGCTGAATTTTTGCAGTTAAA
GCATCGTGTAGTGTTTTTCTTAGTCCGTTATGTAGGTAGGAATCTGATGTAATGGTTGTTGGTATTTTGT
CACCATTCATTTTTATCTGGTTGTTCTCAAGTTCGGTTACGAGATCCATTTGTCTATCTAGTTCAACTTG
GAAAATCAACGTATCAGTCGGGCGGCCTCGCTTATCAACCACCAATTTCATATTGCTGTAAGTGTTTAAA
TCTTTACTTATTGGTTTCAAAACCCATTGGTTAAGCCTTTTAAACTCATGGTAGTTATTTTCAAGCATTA
ACATGAACTTAAATTCATCAAGGCTAATCTCTATATTTGCCTTGTGAGTTTTCTTTTGTGTTAGTTCTTT
TAATAACCACTCATAAATCCTCATAGAGTATTTGTTTTCAAAAGACTTAACATGTTCCAGATTATATTTT
ATGAATTTTTTTAACTGGAAAAGATAAGGCAATATCTCTTCACTAAAAACTAATTCTAATTTTTCGCTTG
AGAACTTGGCATAGTTTGTCCACTGGAAAATCTCAAAGCCTTTAACCAAAGGATTCCTGATTTCCACAGT
TCTCGTCATCAGCTCTCTGGTTGCTTTAGCTAATACACCATAAGCATTTTCCCTACTGATGTTCATCATC
TGAGCGTATTGGTTATAAGTGAACGATACCGTCCGTTCTTTCCTTGTAGGGTTTTCAATCGTGGGGTTGA
GTAGTGCCACACAGCATAAAATTAGCTTGGTTTCATGCTCCGTTAAGTCATAGCGACTAATCGCTAGTTC
ATTTGCTTTGAAAACAACTAATTCAGACATACATCTCAATTGGTCTAGGTGATTTTAATCACTATACCAA
TTGAGATGGGCTAGTCAATGATAATTA
Features (pLannotate 1.2.2; 9 found; start..end, strand, type, name):
   3361..3639    +  CDS            tnpA (fragment): TN5P_ECOLX - Also known as tnp. Experimental evidence at protein level: Swiss-Prot protein existence level 1. Mediates transposition of transposon Tn5 by a 'cut and paste' mechanism. First, the monomeric transposase binds the 19 bp inverted DNA repeats flanking the transposon. Then, dimerization of the DNA- bound transposase creates a synaptic DNA complex. After nicking of the first DNA strand, excision of the transposon proceeds through a series of intermediates. The transposase then mediates the insertion of the transposon at a new site by strand transfer. The activity of the wild- type tran
   3671..4462    +  CDS            neo: KKA2_KLEPN - Also known as kan, nptII. Experimental evidence at protein level: Swiss-Prot protein existence level 1. Resistance to kanamycin, neomycin, paromomycin, ribostamycin, butirosin and gentamicin B. From Klebsiella pneumoniae.
   4558..8457    +  CDS            cas12a: CS12A_FRATN - Also known as cpf1 From Francisella tularensis subsp. novicida (strain U112).
   8460..8484    +  misc_feature   MCS (fragment): pUC18/19 multiple cloning site
   8504..8531    -  terminator     rrnB T2 terminator: transcription terminator T2 from the E. coli rrnB gene
   8623..8704    -  terminator     rrnB T1 terminator: Escherichia coli rrnB; transcription terminator T1 from the E. coli rrnB gene
   9006..9812    +  CDS            recT: RECT_ECOLI - Experimental evidence at protein level: Swiss-Prot protein existence level 1. Binds to single-stranded DNA and also promotes the renaturation of complementary single-stranded DNA. Function in recombination. Has a function similar to that of lambda RedB. From Escherichia coli (strain K12).
   9930..10880   -  CDS            Rep101: RepA protein needed for replication with the pSC101 origin; rep101
  10928..203     -  rep_origin     pSC101 ori (across the origin): low-copy replication origin that requires the Rep101 protein
