[The description below was written by a language model from this plasmid's Addgene catalogue record and pLannotate feature annotations shown in this document.]
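Description:
pJYS1Peftu is a Corynebacterium glutamicum / E. coli shuttle plasmid for CRISPR-Cpf1 genome editing, listed as derived from the pXMJ19 backbone and sequenced at about 10.9 kb. It carries two effector genes: Cpf1 (Cas12a) from Francisella tularensis subsp. novicida, an RNA-guided nuclease, and recT, which the annotation matches to the E. coli K-12 single-strand annealing protein, functionally similar to lambda Red Beta. According to the catalogue entry both are expressed constitutively, with Cpf1 under the promoter recorded as "etfu" (spelled eftu in the plasmid name). The promoter for recT is not stated, and no promoter was picked up in the feature table.

Selection is by kanamycin, provided by the neo/nptII aminoglycoside phosphotransferase gene, which is preceded by a short Tn5 transposase fragment that is probably a remnant of the marker's transposon source. The Cpf1 coding sequence lies directly downstream of the resistance gene and is followed by a remnant of the pUC multiple cloning site. The rrnB T1 and T2 terminators sit between Cpf1 and recT but are annotated on the opposite strand. Replication in E. coli relies on the low-copy pSC101 origin with its Rep101 (RepA) protein. No Corynebacterium replicon is annotated, and roughly the first 3.3 kb of the sequence is unannotated, so the element supporting maintenance in C. glutamicum is not identified by the record.

No crRNA cassette or repair template is annotated, which suggests these are supplied separately. In such a scheme Cpf1 cleaves the unedited chromosomal target while RecT promotes incorporation of single-stranded DNA donors, allowing edited cells to be recovered.
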