Addgene plasmid #85546: pJYS1Peftu
Purpose: Constitutive expression of FnCpf1 and recT in C.glutamitum, etfu promoter
Depositing lab: Sheng Yang. Depositing organization: CAS Center for Excellence in Molecular Plant Sciences ("CEMPS"). Publication: CRISPR-Cpf1 assisted genome editing of Corynebacterium glutamicum. Jiang Y, Qian F, Yang J, Liu Y, Dong F, Xu C, Sun B, Chen B, Xu X, Li Y, Wang R, Yang S. Nat Commun. 2017 May 4;8:15179. doi: 10.1038/ncomms15179. PubMed 28469274.
Backbone
  Vector backbone: pXMJ19
  Backbone size w/o insert (bp): 5600
  Vector type: Bacterial Expression, CRISPR ; Shuttle vector Corynebacterium glutamicum / E. coli
Growth in bacteria
  Bacterial resistance: Kanamycin, 50 μg/mL
  Growth temperature: 37°C
  Growth strain: DH5alpha
  Copy number: Unknown
Gene/Insert 1
  Gene/Insert name: Cpf1
  Species: Francisella tularensis subsp. novicida
  Promoter: etfu
  Cloning method: Unknown
  Sequencing primers: 5′ unknown
Gene/Insert 2
  Gene/Insert name: recT
  Species: unknown
  Promoter: unknown
  Cloning method: Unknown
  Sequencing primers: 5′ unknown
Terms and licenses: Academic/Nonprofit Terms; Industry Terms: Not Available to Industry
How to cite: pJYS1Peftu was a gift from Sheng Yang (Addgene plasmid # 85546 ; http://n2t.net/addgene:85546 ; RRID:Addgene_85546)
